Addgene plasmid #145349: pCellFree_G06_ZIKVC
Purpose: Cell-free expression vector for Zika virus Capsid protein with C-term mCherry
Depositing lab: Rob Parton. Depositing organization: University of Queensland. Publication: Mapping Interactions among Cell-Free Expressed Zika Virus Proteins. Varasteh Moradi S, Gagoski D, Mureev S, Walden P, McMahon KA, Parton RG, Johnston WA, Alexandrov K. J Proteome Res. 2020 Apr 3;19(4):1522-1532. doi: 10.1021/acs.jproteome.9b00771. Epub 2020 Mar 9. PubMed 32081002.
Backbone
  Vector backbone: pCellFree_G08
  Vector type: Bacterial Expression
Growth in bacteria
  Bacterial resistance: Ampicillin, 100 μg/mL
  Growth temperature: 37°C
  Growth strain: DH5alpha
  Copy number: High Copy
Gene/Insert
  Gene/Insert name: ZIKV Capsid
  Species: NC_012532 (ZIKAV)
  Promoter: T7
  Tag / fusion protein: mCherry and 8xHis (C terminal on backbone)
  Cloning method: Gateway Cloning
Terms and licenses: Academic/Nonprofit Terms; Industry Terms: Not Available to Industry
How to cite: pCellFree_G06_ZIKVC was a gift from Rob Parton (Addgene plasmid # 145349 ; http://n2t.net/addgene:145349 ; RRID:Addgene_145349)
