[The description below was written by a language model from this plasmid's Addgene catalogue record and pLannotate feature annotations shown in this document.]
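Description:
pCellFree_G06_ZIKVC is a small (about 3.8 kb) Gateway-derived plasmid built for in vitro, cell-free production of the Zika virus capsid protein as a C-terminal mCherry fusion. It is catalogued as a bacterial expression vector and is propagated in E. coli through a high-copy ColE1/pUC-type origin, with ampicillin selection provided by the β-lactamase gene under its own promoter. The name points to a G06 member of the pCellFree series, whereas the backbone field lists pCellFree_G08; the record does not resolve this discrepancy.

The expression cassette begins with a T7 promoter, so transcription depends on T7 RNA polymerase supplied in the reaction. A stretch of roughly 130 nt between the promoter and the first Gateway site is unannotated, and the record does not say what it contains. The insert sits between attB1 and attB2 sites, the scars of Gateway recombination. It is detected as a roughly 310 nt fragment of the Zika polyprotein. The automated annotation carries a generic polyprotein description that mentions NS5, but the size and the catalogue entry are consistent with the capsid region. Downstream of attB2, the mCherry coding sequence follows in the same orientation to give the red fluorescent fusion. The catalogue also lists an 8xHis tag on the backbone, which the feature table does not annotate separately. A T7 terminator closes the unit. The short SET1 fragment, lac promoter/operator, CAP site and lacI fragment appear to be backbone remnants rather than functional parts of the design.

The associated publication concerns mapping interactions among cell-free expressed Zika virus proteins, so the fluorescent tag presumably serves as a readout in pairwise interaction assays.
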