Features (pLannotate 1.2.2; 14 found; start..end, strand, type, name):
      7..25      +  promoter       T7 promoter: promoter for bacteriophage T7 RNA polymerase
    160..184     +  protein_bind   attB1: mutant version of attB; recombination site for the Gateway® BP reaction BP Clonase™
    187..498     +  CDS            POLG_ZIKV (fragment): Experimental evidence at protein level: Swiss-Prot protein existence level 1. [RNA-directed RNA polymerase NS5]: Replicates the viral (+) and (-) RNA genome, and performs the capping of genomes in the cytoplasm (PubMed:31090058). Methylates viral RNA cap at guanine N-7 and ribose 2'-O positions. Once sufficient NS5 is expressed, binds to the cap-proximal structure and inhibits further translation of the viral genome (PubMed:32313955). Besides its role in RNA genome replication, also prevents the establishment of a cellular antiviral state by blocking the interferon-alpha/beta (IFN-alpha/beta)
    500..524     -  protein_bind   attB2: mutant version of attB; recombination site for the Gateway® BP reaction BP Clonase™
    550..1248    +  CDS            mCherry: mCherry is a basic (constitutively fluorescent) red fluorescent protein published in 2004, derived from Discosoma sp.. It is reported to be a very rapidly-maturing monomer with low acid sensitivity.
   1455..1486    +  CDS            SET1 (fragment): solubility-enhancement tag derived from T7 phage gene 10B
   1504..1550    +  terminator     T7 terminator: transcription terminator for bacteriophage T7 RNA polymerase
   1652..1668    -  protein_bind   lac operator: The lac repressor binds to the lac operator to inhibit transcription in E. coli. This inhibition can be relieved by adding lactose or isopropyl-β-D-thiogalactopyranoside (IPTG). lac repressor encoded by lacI
   1676..1706    -  promoter       lac promoter: promoter for the E. coli lac operon
   1721..1742    -  protein_bind   CAP binding site: CAP binding activates transcription in the presence of cAMP. E. coli catabolite activator protein
   1755..1847    -  CDS            lacI (fragment): lac repressor; lacI; The lac repressor binds to the lac operator to inhibit transcription in E. coli. This inhibition can be relieved by adding lactose or isopropyl-β-D-thiogalactopyranoside (IPTG).
   2030..2618    -  rep_origin     ori: high-copy-number ColE1/pMB1/pBR322/pUC origin of replication
   2789..3649    -  CDS            AmpR: β-lactamase; bla; confers resistance to ampicillin, carbenicillin, and related antibiotics
   3650..3754    -  promoter       AmpR promoter: bla
>Addgene plasmid #145349 | pCellFree_G06_ZIKVC | addgene full sequence | sequence record 305924 | Addgene NGS Result
GACGTCTAATACGACTCACTATAGGGACATCTTAAGTTTATTTTATTTTATTTTATTTTATTTTATTTTA
TTTTATTTTATTTTATTTTATTTTATTTAACCATGACAGTAATGTATAAAGTCTGTAAAGACATTAAACA
CGTAAGTGAAACCATGGGCACAAGTTTGTACAAAAAAGCAGGCTTCATGAAAAACCCCAAAGAAGAAATC
CGGAGGATCCGGATTGTCAATATGCTAAAACGCGGAGTAGCCCGTGTAAACCCCTTGGGAGGTTTGAAGA
GGTTGCCAGCCGGACTTCTGCTGGGTCATGGACCCATCAGAATGGTTTTGGCGATACTAGCCTTTTTGAG
ATTTACAGCAATCAAGCCATCACTGGGCCTTATCAACAGATGGGGTTCCGTGGGGAAAAAAGAGGCTATG
GAAATAATAAAGAAGTTCAAGAAAGATCTTGCTGCCATGTTGAGAATAATCAATGCTAGGAAAGAGAGGA
AGAGACGTAACCCAGCTTTCTTGTACAAAGTGGTGCTGGAGGTGCTCTTCCAGGGCCCGAAGGGCGAGGA
GGATAACATGGCCATCATCAAGGAGTTCATGCGCTTCAAGGTGCACATGGAGGGCTCCGTGAACGGCCAC
GAGTTCGAGATCGAGGGCGAGGGCGAGGGCCGCCCCTACGAGGGCACCCAGACCGCCAAGCTGAAGGTGA
CCAAGGGTGGCCCCCTGCCCTTCGCCTGGGACATCCTGTCCCCTCAGTTCATGTACGGCTCCAAGGCCTA
CGTGAAGCACCCCGCCGACATCCCCGACTACTTGAAGCTGTCCTTCCCCGAGGGCTTCAAGTGGGAGCGC
GTGATGAACTTCGAGGACGGCGGCGTGGTGACCGTGACCCAGGACTCCTCCCTGCAGGACGGCGAGTTCA
TCTACAAGGTGAAGCTGCGCGGCACCAACTTCCCCTCCGACGGCCCCGTAATGCAGAAGAAGACTATGGG
CTGGGAGGCCTCCTCCGAGCGGATGTACCCCGAGGACGGCGCCCTGAAGGGCGAGATCAAGCAGAGGCTG
AAGCTGAAGGACGGCGGCCACTACGACGCTGAGGTCAAGACCACCTACAAGGCCAAGAAGCCCGTGCAGC
TGCCCGGCGCCTACAACGTCAACATCAAGTTGGACATCACCTCCCACAACGAGGACTACACCATCGTGGA
ACAGTACGAACGCGCCGAGGGCCGCCACTCCACCGGCGGCATGGACGAGCTGTACAAGACCTCTGGTCAC
CACCATCACCACCATCACCACTAAGCGGCCGCCCTCCTCCTCCTTTCTTGTTCCTTTCACGTCGCCTTCT
CGGTTGTAGCTGGCAGACGACGAGTCTTACTTTTACGTGTACTTCTCTATAGATGATGTATGATCTCTCT
GCATGCGTGTTCGTGCATGTGTCCGTGTGTTGGGTACGCGTGGTACCCTGCAGGAAGGAAGCTGAGTTGG
CTGCTGCCACCGCTGAGCAATAACTAGTAATTACTAGCATAACCCCTTGGGGCCTCTAAACGGGTCTTGA
GGGGGTTTTTTGCTGAAAGGAGGACAGCTGATGATTGTCATGCTTGCCATCTGTTTTCTTGCAAGGTCAG
AGGAATTCGTAATCATGGTCATAGCTGTTTCCTGTGTGAAATTGTTATCCGCTCACAATTCCACACAACA
TACGAGCCGGAAGCATAAAGTGTAAAGCCTGGGGTGCCTAATGAGTGAGCTAACTCACATTAATTGCGTT
GCGCTCACTGCCCGCTTTCCAGTCGGGAAACCTGTCGTGCCAGCTGCATTAATGAATCGGCCAACGCGCG
GGGAGAGGCGGTTTGCGTATTGGGCGCTCTTCCGCTTCCTCGCTCACTGACTCGCTGCGCTCGGTCGTTC
GGCTGCGGCGAGCGGTATCAGCTCACTCAAAGGCGGTAATACGGTTATCCACAGAATCAGGGGATAACGC
AGGAAAGAACATGTGAGCAAAAGGCCAGCAAAAGGCCAGGAACCGTAAAAAGGCCGCGTTGCTGGCGTTT
TTCCATAGGCTCCGCCCCCCTGACGAGCATCACAAAAATCGACGCTCAAGTCAGAGGTGGCGAAACCCGA
CAGGACTATAAAGATACCAGGCGTTTCCCCCTGGAAGCTCCCTCGTGCGCTCTCCTGTTCCGACCCTGCC
GCTTACCGGATACCTGTCCGCCTTTCTCCCTTCGGGAAGCGTGGCGCTTTCTCATAGCTCACGCTGTAGG
TATCTCAGTTCGGTGTAGGTCGTTCGCTCCAAGCTGGGCTGTGTGCACGAACCCCCCGTTCAGCCCGACC
GCTGCGCCTTATCCGGTAACTATCGTCTTGAGTCCAACCCGGTAAGACACGACTTATCGCCACTGGCAGC
AGCCACTGGTAACAGGATTAGCAGAGCGAGGTATGTAGGCGGTGCTACAGAGTTCTTGAAGTGGTGGCCT
AACTACGGCTACACTAGAAGAACAGTATTTGGTATCTGCGCTCTGCTGAAGCCAGTTACCTTCGGAAAAA
GAGTTGGTAGCTCTTGATCCGGCAAACAAACCACCGCTGGTAGCGGTGGTTTTTTTGTTTGCAAGCAGCA
GATTACGCGCAGAAAAAAAGGATCTCAAGAGGATCCTTTGATCTTTTCTACGGGGTCTGACGCTCAGTGG
AACGAAAACTCACGTTAAGGGATTTTGGTCATGAGATTATCAAAAAGGATCTTCACCTAGATCCTTTTAA
ATTAAAAATGAAGTTTTAAATCAATCTAAAGTATATATGAGTAAACTTGGTCTGACAGTTACCAATGCTT
AATCAGTGAGGCACCTATCTCAGCGATCTGTCTAGTTCGTTCATCCATAGTTGCCTGACTCCCCGTCGTG
TAGATAACTACGATACGGGAGGGCTTACCATCTGGCCCCAGTGCTGCAATGATACCGCGAGACCCACGCT
CACCGGCTCCAGATTTATCAGCAATAAACCAGCCAGCCGGAAGGGCCGAGCGCAGAAGTGGTCCTGCAAC
TTTATCCGCCTCCATCCAGTCTATTAATTGTTGCCGGGAAGCTAGAGTAAGTAGTTCGCCAGTTAATAGT
TTGCGCAACGTTGTTGCCATTGCTACAGGCATCGTGGTGTCACGCTCGTCGTTTGGTATGGCTTCATTCA
GCTCCGGTTCCCAACGATCAAGGCGAGTTACATGATCCCCCATGTTGTGCAAAAAAGCGGTTAGCTCCTT
CGGTCCTCCGATCGTTGTCAGAAGTAAGTTGGCCGCAGTGTTATCACTCATGGTTATGGCAGCACTGCAT
AATTCTCTTACTGTCATGCCATCCGTAAGATGCTTTTCTGTGACTGGTGAGTACTCAACCAAGTCATTCT
GAGAATAGTGTATGCGGCGACCGAGTTGCTCTTGCCCGGCGTCAATACGGGATAATACCGCGCCACATAG
CAGAACTTTAAAAGTGCTCATCATTGGAAAACGTTCTTCGGGGCGAAAACTCTCAAGGATCTTACCGCTG
TTGAGATCCAGTTCGATGTAACCCACTCGTGCACCCAACTGATCTTCAGCATCTTTTACTTTCACCAGCG
TTTCTGGGTGAGCAAAAACAGGAAGGCAAAATGCCGCAAAAAAGGGAATAAGGGCGACACGGAAATGTTG
AATACTCATACTCTTCCTTTTTCAATATTATTGAAGCATTTATCAGGGTTATTGTCTCATGAGCGGATAC
ATATTTGAATGTATTTAGAAAAATAAACAAATAGGGGTTCCGCGCACATTTCCCCGAAAAGTGCCACCT
